>Addgene plasmid #114976 | AT5G10290 I2_pECIA2 | addgene full sequence | sequence record 296763 | Addgene NGS Result
GTAAAACGACGGCCAGTGAATTAATTCGTTGCAGGACAGGATGTGGTGCCCGATGTGACTAGCTCTTTGC
TGCAGGCCGTCCTATCCTCTGGTTCCGATAAGAGACCCAGAACTCCGGCCCCCCACCGCCCACCGCCACC
CCCATACATATGTGGTACGCAAGTAAGAGTGCCTGCGCATGCCCCATGTGCCCCACCAAGAGCTTTGCAT
CCCATACAAGTCCCCAAAGTGGAGAACCGAACCAATTCTTCGCGGGCAGAACAAAAGCTTCTGCACACGT
CTCCACTCGAATTTGGAGCCGGCCGGCGTGTGCAAAAGAGGTGAATCGAACGAAAGACCCGTGTGTAAAG
CCGCGTTTCCAAAATGTATAAAACCGAGAGCATCTGGCCAATGTGCATCAGTTGTGGTCAGCAGCAAAAT
CAAGTGAATCATCTCAGTGCAACTAAAGGGGGGATCCGATCTCAATATGAAGTTATGCATATTACTGGCC
GTCGTGGCCTTTGTTGGCCTCTCGCTCGGGTCTCCAGATGCTCAAGGGGATGCACTGTTTGCGTTGAGGA
TCTCCTTACGTGCATTACCGAATCAGCTAAGTGACTGGAATCAGAACCAAGTTAATCCTTGCACTTGGTC
CCAAGTTATTTGTGATGACAAAAACTTTGTCACTTCTCTTACATTGTCAGATATGAACTTCTCGGGAACC
TTGTCTTCAAGAGTAGGAATCCTAGAAAATCTCAAGACTCTTACTTTAAAGGGAAATGGAATTACGGGTG
AAATACCAGAAGACTTTGGAAATCTGACTAGCTTGACTAGTTTGGATTTGGAGGACAATCAGCTAACTGG
TCGTATACCATCCACTATCGGTAATCTCAAGAAACTTCAGTTCTTGACCTTGAGTAGGAACAAACTTAAT
GGGACTATTCCGGAGTCACTCACTGGTCTTCCAAACCTGTTAAACCTGCTGCTTGATTCCAATAGTCTCA
GTGGTCAGATTCCTCAAAGTCTGTTTGAGATCCCAAAATATAATTTCACGTCAAACAACTTGAATTGTGG
CGGTCGTCAACCTCACCCTTGTGTATCCGCGGTTGCCCATTCAGGTGATTCAAGCAAGCCTAAACTGGAG
GTGCTGTTCCAGGGACCAGGGAGCGACAAAACTCACACATGCCCACCGTGCCCAGCACCTGAACTCCTGG
GGGGACCGTCAGTCTTCCTCTTCCCCCCAAAACCCAAGGACACCCTCATGATCTCCCGGACCCCTGAGGT
CACATGCGTGGTGGTGGACGTGAGCCACGAAGACCCTGAGGTCAAGTTCAACTGGTACGTGGACGGCGTG
GAGGTGCATAATGCCAAGACAAAGCCGCGGGAGGAGCAGTACAACAGCACGTACCGTGTGGTCAGCGTCC
TCACCGTCCTGCACCAGGACTGGCTGAATGGCAAGGAGTACAAGTGCAAGGTCTCCAACAAAGCCCTCCC
AGCCCCCATCGAGAAAACCATCTCCAAAGCCAAAGGGCAGCCCCGAGAACCACAGGTGTACACCCTGCCC
CCATCCCGGGAGGAGATGACCAAGAACCAGGTCAGCCTGACCTGCCTGGTCAAAGGCTTCTATCCCAGCG
ACATCGCCGTGGAGTGGGAGAGCAATGGGCAGCCGGAGAACAACTACAAGACCACGCCTCCCGTGCTGGA
CTCCGACGGCTCCTTCTTCCTCTACAGCAAGCTCACCGTGGACAAGAGCAGGTGGCAGCAGGGGAACGTC
TTCTCATGCTCCGTGATGCATGAGGGTCTGCACAACCACTACACGCAGAAGAGCCTCTCCCTGTCTCCGG
GTAAATCTAGAGGGCCCTTCGAAGGTAAGCCTATCCCTAACCCTCTCCTCGGTCTCGATTCTACGCGTAC
CGGTCATCATCACCATCACCATTGAGTTTAAACCCGCTGATCAGCCTCGACTGTGCCTTCTAAGGCCTGA
GCTCGCTGATCAGCCTCGATCGAGGATCCAGACATGATAAGATACATTGATGAGTTTGGACAAACCACAA
CTAGAATGCAGTGAAAAAAATGCTTTATTTGTGAAATTTGTGATGCTATTGCTTTATTTGTAACCATTAT
AAGCTGCAATAAACAAGTTAACAACAACAATTGCATTCATTTTATGTTTCAGGTTCAGGGGGAGGTGTGG
GAGGTTTTTTAAAGCAAGTAAAACCTCTACAAATGTGGTATGGCTGATTATGATCAGTCGACCTGCAGGC
ATGCAAGCTTGGCGTAATCATGGTCATAGCTGTTTCCTGTGTGAAATTGTTATCCGCTCACAATTCCACA
CAACATACGAGCCGGAAGCATAAAGTGTAAAGCCTGGGGTGCCTAATGAGTGAGCTAACTCACATTAATT
GCGTTGCGCTCACTGCCCGCTTTCCAGTCGGGAAACCTGTCGTGCCAGCTGCATTAATGAATCGGCCAAC
GCGCGGGGAGAGGCGGTTTGCGTATTGGGCGCTCTTCCGCTTCCTCGCTCACTGACTCGCTGCGCTCGGT
CGTTCGGCTGCGGCGAGCGGTATCAGCTCACTCAAAGGCGGTAATACGGTTATCCACAGAATCAGGGGAT
AACGCAGGAAAGAACATGTGAGCAAAAGGCCAGCAAAAGGCCAGGAACCGTAAAAAGGCCGCGTTGCTGG
CGTTTTTCCATAGGCTCCGCCCCCCTGACGAGCATCACAAAAATCGACGCTCAAGTCAGAGGTGGCGAAA
CCCGACAGGACTATAAAGATACCAGGCGTTTCCCCCTGGAAGCTCCCTCGTGCGCTCTCCTGTTCCGACC
CTGCCGCTTACCGGATACCTGTCCGCCTTTCTCCCTTCGGGAAGCGTGGCGCTTTCTCATAGCTCACGCT
GTAGGTATCTCAGTTCGGTGTAGGTCGTTCGCTCCAAGCTGGGCTGTGTGCACGAACCCCCCGTTCAGCC
CGACCGCTGCGCCTTATCCGGTAACTATCGTCTTGAGTCCAACCCGGTAAGACACGACTTATCGCCACTG
GCAGCAGCCACTGGTAACAGGATTAGCAGAGCGAGGTATGTAGGCGGTGCTACAGAGTTCTTGAAGTGGT
GGCCTAACTACGGCTACACTAGAAGAACAGTATTTGGTATCTGCGCTCTGCTGAAGCCAGTTACCTTCGG
AAAAAGAGTTGGTAGCTCTTGATCCGGCAAACAAACCACCGCTGGTAGCGGTGGTTTTTTTGTTTGCAAG
CAGCAGATTACGCGCAGAAAAAAAGGATCTCAAGAAGATCCTTTGATCTTTTCTACGGGGTCTGACGCTC
AGTGGAACGAAAACTCACGTTAAGGGATTTTGGTCATGAGATTATCAAAAAGGATCTTCACCTAGATCCT
TTTAAATTAAAAATGAAGTTTTAAATCAATCTAAAGTATATATGAGTAAACTTGGTCTGACAGTTACCAA
TGCTTAATCAGTGAGGCACCTATCTCAGCGATCTGTCTATTTCGTTCATCCATAGTTGCCTGACTCCCCG
TCGTGTAGATAACTACGATACGGGAGGGCTTACCATCTGGCCCCAGTGCTGCAATGATACCGCGAGACCC
ACGCTCACCGGCTCCAGATTTATCAGCAATAAACCAGCCAGCCGGAAGGGCCGAGCGCAGAAGTGGTCCT
GCAACTTTATCCGCCTCCATCCAGTCTATTAATTGTTGCCGGGAAGCTAGAGTAAGTAGTTCGCCAGTTA
ATAGTTTGCGCAACGTTGTTGCCATTGCTACAGGCATCGTGGTGTCACGCTCGTCGTTTGGTATGGCTTC
ATTCAGCTCCGGTTCCCAACGATCAAGGCGAGTTACATGATCCCCCATGTTGTGCAAAAAAGCGGTTAGC
TCCTTCGGTCCTCCGATCGTTGTCAGAAGTAAGTTGGCCGCAGTGTTATCACTCATGGTTATGGCAGCAC
TGCATAATTCTCTTACTGTCATGCCATCCGTAAGATGCTTTTCTGTGACTGGTGAGTACTCAACCAAGTC
ATTCTGAGAATAGTGTATGCGGCGACCGAGTTGCTCTTGCCCGGCGTCAATACGGGATAATACCGCGCCA
CATAGCAGAACTTTAAAAGTGCTCATCATTGGAAAACGTTCTTCGGGGCGAAAACTCTCAAGGATCTTAC
CGCTGTTGAGATCCAGTTCGATGTAACCCACTCGTGCACCCAACTGATCTTCAGCATCTTTTACTTTCAC
CAGCGTTTCTGGGTGAGCAAAAACAGGAAGGCAAAATGCCGCAAAAAAGGGAATAAGGGCGACACGGAAA
TGTTGAATACTCATACTCTTCCTTTTTCAATATTATTGAAGCATTTATCAGGGTTATTGTCTCATGAGCG
GATACATATTTGAATGTATTTAGAAAAATAAACAAATAGGGGTTCCGCGCACATTTCCCCGAAAAGTGCC
ACCTGACGTCTAAGAAACCATTATTATCATGACATTAACCTATAAAAATAGGCGTATCACGAGGCCCTTT
CGTCTCGCGCGTTTCGGTGATGACGGTGAAAACCTCTGACACATGCAGCTCCCGGAGACGGTCACAGCTT
GTCTGTAAGCGGATGCCGGGAGCAGACAAGCCCGTCAGGGCGCGTCAGCGGGTGTTGGCGGGTGTCGGGG
CTGGCTTAACTATGCGGCATCAGAGCAGATTGTACTGAGAGTGCACCATATGCGGTGTGAAATACCGCAC
AGATGCGTAAGGAGAAAATACCGCATCAGGCGCCATTCGCCATTCAGGCTGCGCAACTGTTGGGAAGGGC
GATCGGTGCGGGCCTCTTCGCTATTACGCCAGCTGGCGAAAGGGGGATGTGCTGCAAGGCGATTAAGTTG
GGTAACGCCAGGGTTTTCCCAGTCACGACGTT
Features (pLannotate 1.2.2; 18 found; start..end, strand, type, name):
     23..449     +  promoter       MT promoter: Drosophila metallothionein promoter
    467..520     +  sig_peptide    BiP signal sequence: Drosophila BiP signal sequence
    521..1114    +  CDS            Y5129_ARATH (fragment): Experimental evidence at protein level: Swiss-Prot protein existence level 1. From Arabidopsis thaliana (Mouse-ear cress).
   1145..1825    +  CDS            IGHG1 (fragment): IGHG1_HUMAN - Experimental evidence at protein level: Swiss-Prot protein existence level 1. Constant region of immunoglobulin heavy chains. Immunoglobulins, also known as antibodies, are membrane-bound or secreted glycoproteins produced by B lymphocytes. In the recognition phase of humoral immunity, the membrane-bound immunoglobulins serve as receptors which, upon binding of a specific antigen, trigger the clonal expansion and differentiation of B lymphocytes into immunoglobulins- secreting plasma cells. Secreted immunoglobulins mediate the effector phase of humoral immunity, which results in
   1844..1885    +  CDS            V5 tag: epitope tag from simian virus 5
   1985..2119    -  polyA_signal   SV40 poly(A) signal: SV40 polyadenylation signal
   2142..2226    -  CDS            large T antigen (fragment): large T antigen from SV40 (simian virus 40)
   2226..2250    +  misc_feature   MCS (fragment): pUC18/19 multiple cloning site
   2287..2303    -  protein_bind   lac operator: The lac repressor binds to the lac operator to inhibit transcription in E. coli. This inhibition can be relieved by adding lactose or isopropyl-β-D-thiogalactopyranoside (IPTG). lac repressor encoded by lacI
   2311..2341    -  promoter       lac promoter: promoter for the E. coli lac operon
   2356..2377    -  protein_bind   CAP binding site: CAP binding activates transcription in the presence of cAMP. E. coli catabolite activator protein
   2390..2482    -  CDS            lacI (fragment): lac repressor; lacI; The lac repressor binds to the lac operator to inhibit transcription in E. coli. This inhibition can be relieved by adding lactose or isopropyl-β-D-thiogalactopyranoside (IPTG).
   2665..3253    -  rep_origin     ori: high-copy-number ColE1/pMB1/pBR322/pUC origin of replication
   3424..4284    -  CDS            AmpR: β-lactamase; bla; confers resistance to ampicillin, carbenicillin, and related antibiotics
   4285..4389    -  promoter       AmpR promoter: bla
   4484..4519    +  CDS            rop (fragment): Rop protein, which maintains plasmids at low copy number; rop
   4621..4720    +  misc_feature   bom (fragment): basis of mobility region from pBR322
   4726..21      -  CDS            lacZα (fragment) (across the origin): LacZα fragment of β-galactosidase; lacZ fragment
