[The description below was written by a language model from this plasmid's Addgene catalogue record and pLannotate feature annotations shown in this document.]
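Description:
AT5G10290 I2_pECIA2 is an insect-cell expression plasmid built on the pECIA2 backbone, designed for secreted production of a plant receptor ectodomain in Drosophila cell culture. It is propagated in E. coli as a high-copy plasmid through a ColE1/pUC-type origin and selected with ampicillin via the β-lactamase gene. The remaining bacterial annotations (lac promoter and operator, and fragments of lacZα, lacI, rop and bom) are backbone remnants with no evident role in the construct's function. No selectable marker for insect cells is annotated.

The expression cassette is driven by the Drosophila metallothionein promoter, which is induced by adding copper sulfate. Downstream, a Drosophila BiP signal sequence directs the product into the secretory pathway and is fused to the insert, the extracellular domain of the Arabidopsis thaliana leucine-rich repeat receptor kinase encoded by AT5G10290, introduced by ligation-independent cloning. The ectodomain continues in frame into a human IgG1 heavy-chain constant region fragment (Fc), followed by a V5 epitope and, according to the catalogue entry, a hexahistidine tag. The His tag is not separately annotated in the feature table. An SV40 polyadenylation signal lies downstream of the cassette, although it is annotated on the opposite strand.

The plasmid is described as the bait vector of a matched pair, to be used with the corresponding prey construct in pECIA14 that carries the same ectodomain. The Fc fusion provides a handle for capturing the secreted bait, and the V5 and His tags allow detection or purification. It belongs to a collection used to map interactions among the extracellular domains of Arabidopsis LRR receptor kinases.
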