Addgene plasmid #114976: AT5G10290 I2_pECIA2
Purpose: Bait vector AT5G10290 I2_pECIA2 should be used with prey vector AT5G10290 I2_pECIA14.
Depositing lab: Youssef Belkhadir. Depositing organization: Gregor Mendel Institute of Molecular Plant Biology. Publication: An extracellular network of Arabidopsis leucine-rich repeat receptor kinases. Smakowska-Luzan E, Mott GA, Parys K, Stegmann M, Howton TC, Layeghifard M, Neuhold J, Lehner A, Kong J, Grunwald K, Weinberger N, Satbhai SB, Mayer D, Busch W, Madalinski M, Stolt-Bergner P, Provart NJ, Mukhtar MS, Zipfel C, Desveaux D, Guttman DS, Belkhadir Y. Nature. 2018 Jan 18;553(7688):342-346. doi: 10.1038/nature25184. Epub 2018 Jan 10. PubMed 29320478.
Backbone
  Vector backbone: pECIA2
  Backbone manufacturer: Chris Garcia (Addgene plasmid # 47032)
  Vector type: Insect Expression
Growth in bacteria
  Bacterial resistance: Ampicillin, 100 μg/mL
  Growth temperature: 37°C
  Growth strain: DH5alpha
  Copy number: High Copy
Gene/Insert
  Gene/Insert name: AT5G10290
  Species: A. thaliana (mustard weed)
  Entrez Gene: AT5G10290 (a.k.a. AT5G10290, F18D22.60, F18D22_60)
  Promoter: Metallothionein (Copper-Inducible)
  Tag / fusion protein: Fc, V5 and hexahistidine tags (C terminal on backbone)
  Cloning method: Ligation Independent Cloning
Terms and licenses: Academic/Nonprofit Terms; Industry Terms: Not Available to Industry
Depositor comments: Plasmid for secreted expression in Drosophila cell culture by induction via CuSO4. Insert is an extracellular domain of indicated LRR-RK, C-terminally tagged with Fc, V5 and hexahistidine tags. Insert Protein Sequence: SPDAQGDALFALRISLRALPNQLSDWNQNQVNPCTWSQVICDDKNFVTSLTLSDMNFSGTLSSRVGILENLKTLTLKGNGITGEIPEDFGNLTSLTSLDLEDNQLTGRIPSTIGNLKKLQFLTLSRNKLNGTIPESLTGLPNLLNLLLDSNSLSGQIPQSLFEIPKYNFTSNNLNCGGRQPHPCVSAVAHSGDSSKPK
How to cite: AT5G10290 I2_pECIA2 was a gift from Youssef Belkhadir (Addgene plasmid # 114976 ; http://n2t.net/addgene:114976 ; RRID:Addgene_114976)
